>Addgene plasmid #71431 | MK1274 | addgene full sequence | sequence record 197095 | Addgene NGS Result
GTGAAATACCGCACAGATGCGTAAGGAGAAGATACCGCAYCAGGAAATTGTAAGCGTTAATATTTTGTTA
AAATTCGCGTTAAATTTTTGTTAAATCAGCTCATTTTTTAACCAATAGGCCGAAATCGGCAAAATCCCTT
ATAAATCAAAAGAATAGACCGAGATAGGGT
[37 nt withheld, positions 171-207]
AATGAATGTATTTAGAAAAATAAACAAATAGGGGTTCCGCGCACATTTCGATGGCCCACTACGTGAACCA
TCACCCT
[91 nt withheld, positions 285-375]
G
[124 nt withheld, positions 377-500]
CCATTCGCCATTCAGGCTGCGCAACTGTTGGGAAGGGCGATCGGTGCGGGCCTCTTCGCTATTACGCCAG
CTGGCGAAAGGGGGATGTGCTGCAAGGCGATTAAGTTGGGTAACGCCAGGGTTTTCCCAGTCACGACGTT
GTAAACGACGGCCAGTGAATTGGCGAATTGGAGCTATTAATTAAACAAAAAACCCCTACCCCCCCGATAT
GTATTTATTGCGAAAAAACCCCGCCGAAGCGGGGTTTTTTGCGACCGGTTATTATGAACCTGATTCACAT
TTTAACTGTTTCTCCAAACCGCAAATGATTAATTCTAAACCAAATAAAAATGCAGGTTCTGCACCTTGAT
GATCAAATAATTCAATTGCTTGACGTAATAAAGGAGGCATTGAATCTGTTGTAGGTGTTTCTCTTTCCTC
CTTGGCAACTTGATGTTCTTGATCTTCTAAAACACAACCTAAGGTAAAATGACCAACTGCTGATAATGCA
TATAATGCGTTTTCTAATGAAAAACCTTGTTGACATAAGAATGCTAACTGATTTTCTAATGTTTCATATT
GTTTTTCTGTAGGACGTGTACCTAAGTGAACTTTGGCACCATCTCTATGTGATAATAATGCACAACGAAA
TGATTTGGCATTGTTACGTAAGAAGTCTTGCCATGATTCTCCTTCTAATGGACAAAAATGTGTATGATGT
CTATCTAACATTTCGATTGCTAATGCATCTAATAATGCACGTTTGTTTTTAACATGCCAATATAATGTAG
GTTGTTCAACACCTAATTTCTGTGCTAATTTACGTGTAGTTAAACCTTCGATACCAACTTCATTTAATAA
TTCTAATGCTGAGTTAATAACTTTTGATTTATCTAAACGTGAAACTTTACGTTTTTTTTTAGGAGGATAG
ATCTCCATGGTGGTAGACATTTTTGACCGCCCTTAGAATTCGGCGCGTGCTGGTGCCCCGGGATAGCCCT
ATAGTGAGTCGTATTAATTTCCGCGGGCGAGCTCCCATTATTATCATGACATTAACCTATAAAAATAGGC
GTATCACGAGGCCCTTTCGTCTTCAAGAATTGATCTGTCGACAGGAACTGGACAGCGTGTCGAAAAAGCT
CGACAGGAACTGGACAGCGTGTCGAAAAAGCTCGACAGGAACTGGACAGCGTGTCGAAAAAGCTCGACAG
GAACTGGACAGCGTGTCGAAAAAGCTCGAGCAGATCCGCCAGGCGTGTATATATAGCGTGGATGGCCAGG
CAACTTTAGTGCTGACACATACAGGCATATATATATGTGTGCGACGACACATGATCATATGGCATGCATG
TGCTCTGTATGTATATAAAACTCTTGTTTTCTTCTTTTCTCTAAATATTCTTTCCTTATACATTAGGTCC
TTTGTAGCATAAATTACTATACTTCTATAGACACGCAAACACAAATACACACACTAAATTAATAACTAGT
TCTATCATTGATAGGTATAAATTAATACGACTCACTATAGGGAGACCTATCAGTGATAGAGGATCCAACC
GAGCCCAATATAGGACTCAGGGTGCCAAAAAAATGTCTACCACCATGGGAATTCAACCTCCTAAAAAGAA
ACGTAAAGTTAATACTATTAATATTGCTAAAAATGACTTCTCAGATATTGAATTAGCAGCCATTCCATTT
AATACATTAGCAGATCACTATGGTGAACGTTTAGCACGTGAACAGTTAGCATTAGAACATGAATCATATG
AAATGGGTGAAGCACGTTTTCGTAAGATGTTCGAGCGTCAGTTAAAAGCAGGTGAAGTTGCAGATAATGC
AGCAGCCAAACCTTTAATTACTACATTATTACCTAAAATGATTGCTCGTATTAACGATTGGTTTGAAGAG
GTTAAAGCAAAGCGTGGTAAACGTCCTACAGCATTTCAGTTCTTACAAGAAATCAAACCTGAAGCAGTTG
CATATATTACTATTAAAACAACATTAGCATGTTTAACATCAGCAGATAATACAACAGTTCAAGCAGTTGC
ATCAGCAATTGGTCGTGCAATTGAAGATGAAGCACGTTTTGGTCGTATTCGTGATTTAGAAGCCAAACAT
TTTAAAAAAAATGTTGAAGAACAGTTAAACAAACGTGTTGGTCATGTTTATAAAAAAGCATTTATGCAGG
TTGTTGAAGCAGATATGTTATCAAAAGGTTTATTAGGTGGTGAAGCATGGTCATCATGGCATAAAGAAGA
TTCAATTCATGTTGGTGTTCGTTGTATTGAAATGTTAATTGAATCAACAGGTATGGTTTCATTACATCGT
CAGAATGCAGGTGTTGTTGGTCAAGATTCAGAAACAATTGAATTAGCACCTGAATATGCAGAAGCAATTG
CAACACGTGCAGGTGCATTAGCAGGTATTTCACCAATGTTTCAGCCTTGTGTTGTTCCTCCTAAACCTTG
GACAGGTATTACAGGTGGTGGTTATTGGGCAAATGGTCGTCGTCCTTTAGCATTAGTTCGTACACATTCA
AAAAAAGCATTAATGCGTTATGAAGATGTTTACATGCCTGAAGTTTATAAAGCCATTAATATTGCACAGA
ATACTGCATGGAAAATCAACAAGAAAGTTTTAGCAGTTGCAAATGTTATTACTAAATGGAAACATTGTCC
TGTTGAAGATATTCCTGCAATTGAACGTGAAGAATTACCAATGAAACCTGAAGATATTGATATGAATCCT
GAAGCATTAACAGCATGGAAACGTGCAGCAGCAGCCGTTTATCGTAAAGATAAAGCACGTAAATCACGTC
GTATTTCATTAGAGTTCATGTTAGAGCAAGCAAACAAGTTCGCAAATCATAAAGCCATTTGGTTTCCTTA
TAATATGGATTGGCGTGGTCGTGTTTATGCAGTTTCAATGTTTAATCCTCAAGGTAATGATATGACCAAA
GGTTTATTAACCTTAGCTAAAGGTAAACCTATTGGTAAAGAAGGTTATTATTGGTTAAAAATCCATGGTG
CAAATTGTGCAGGTGTTGATAAAGTTCCTTTTCCAGAACGTATTAAGTTCATTGAAGAAAATCATGAAAA
TATTATGGCATGTGCTAAATCACCATTAGAAAATACATGGTGGGCAGAACAAGATTCACCTTTTTGTTTT
TTAGCCTTTTGTTTTGAATATGCAGGTGTTCAACATCATGGTTTATCATATAATTGTTCATTACCATTAG
CATTTGATGGTTCATGTTCAGGTATTCAGCATTTTTCAGCAATGTTACGTGATGAAGTTGGTGGTCGTGC
AGTTAACTTATTACCTTCAGAAACAGTTCAAGATATCTATGGTATTGTTGCTAAAAAAGTTAATGAAATC
TTACAGGCAGATGCCATTAATGGTACAGATAATGAAGTTGTTACAGTTACAGATGAAAATACAGGTGAAA
TATCAGAAAAAGTTAAATTAGGTACCAAAGCATTAGCAGGTCAATGGTTAGCATATGGTGTTACACGTTC
AGTTACTAAGCGTTCAGTTATGACATTAGCATATGGTTCAAAAGAGTTCGGTTTTCGTCAACAGGTTTTA
GAAGATACCATTCAACCTGCAATTGATTCAGGTAAAGGTTTAATGTTTACTCAACCTAATCAAGCAGCAG
GTTATATGGCCAAATTAATATGGGAATCAGTTTCAGTTACAGTTGTTGCAGCAGTTGAAGCAATGAATTG
GTTAAAATCAGCAGCCAAATTATTAGCAGCAGAAGTTAAAGATAAAAAAACAGGTGAAATCTTACGTAAG
CGTTGTGCAGTTCATTGGGTTACACCTGATGGTTTTCCTGTTTGGCAAGAATATAAAAAACCTATTCAAA
CACGTTTAAACTTAATGTTTTTAGGTCAGTTCCGTTTACAACCTACTATTAATACAAACAAAGATTCAGA
AATTGATGCACATAAACAAGAATCAGGTATTGCACCTAACTTCGTTCATTCACAAGATGGTTCACATTTA
CGTAAAACAGTTGTTTGGGCACATGAAAAATATGGTATTGAATCATTTGCATTAATTCACGATTCATTTG
GTACCATTCCAGCAGATGCAGCAAACTTATTCAAAGCAGTTCGTGAAACAATGGTTGATACATATGAATC
ATGTGATGTTTTAGCAGACTTCTATGATCAGTTCGCAGATCAGTTACATGAATCACAGTTAGATAAAATG
CCTGCATTACCTGCCAAAGGTAACTTAAACTTACGTGATATTTTAGAATCAGACTTCGCATTTGCCTAAT
AAGGCGCGCCCCAGGCATCAAATAAAACGAAAGGCTCAGTCGAAAGACTGGGCCTTTCGTTTTATCTGTT
GTTTGTCGGTGAACGCTCTCTACTAGAGTCACACTGGCTCACCTTCGGGTGGGCCTTTCTGCGTTTATAG
CTATTACTCGAACCCCTAGCCCGCTCTTATCGGGCGGCTAGGGGTTTTTTGTATCGATACCGTCGACCTC
GAGGGGGGGCCCGGTACCAGCTTTTGTTCCCTTTAGTGAGGGTTAATTTCGAGCTTGGCGTAATCATGGT
CATAGCTGTTTCCTGTGTGAAATTGTTATCCGCTCACAATTCCACACAACATACGAGCCGGAAGCATAAA
GTGTAAAGCCTGGGGTGCCTAATGAGTGAGCTAACTCACATTAATTGCGTTGCGCTCACTGCCCGCTTTC
CAGTCGGGAAACCTGTCGTGCCAGCTGCATTAATGAATCGGCCAACGCGCGGGGAGAGGCGGTTTGCGTA
TTGGGCGCTCTTCCGCTTCCTCGCTCACTGACTCGCTGCGCTCGGTCGTTCGGCTGCGGCGAGCGGTATC
AGCTCACTCAAAGGCGGTAATACGGTTATCCACAGAATCAGGGGATAACGCAGGAAAGAACATGTGAGCA
AAAGGCCAGCAAAAGGCCAGGAACCGTAAAAAGGCCGCGTTGCTGGCGTTTTTCCATAGGCTCCGCCCCC
CTGACGAGCATCACAAAAATCGACGCTCAAGTCAGAGGTGGCGAAACCCGACAGGACTATAAAGATACCA
GGCGTTTCCCCCTGGAAGCTCCCTCGTGCGCTCTCCTGTTCCGACCCTGCCGCTTACCGGATACCTGTCC
GCCTTTCTCCCTTCGGGAAGCGTGGCGCTTTCTCATAGCTCACGCTGTAGGTATCTCAGTTCGGTGTAGG
TCGTTCGCTCCAAGCTGGGCTGTGTGCACGAACCCCCCGTTCAGCCCGACCGCTGCGCCTTATCCGGTAA
CTATCGTCTTGAGTCCAACCCGGTAAGACACGACTTATCGCCACTGGCAGCAGCAACTGGTAACAGGATT
AGCAGAGCGAGGTATGTAGGCGGTGCTACAGAGTTCTTGAAGTGGTGGCCTAACTACGGCTACACTAGAA
GAACAGTATTTGGTATCTGCGCTCTGCTGAAGCCAGTTACCTTCGGAAAAAGAGTTGGTAGCTCTTGATC
CGGCAAACAAACCACCGCTGGTAGCGGTGGTTTTTTTGTTTGCAAGCAGCAGATTACGCGCAGAAAAAAA
GGATCTCAAGAAGATCCTTTGATCTTTTCTACGGGGTCTGACGCTCAGTGGAACGAAAACTCACGTTAAG
GGATTTTGGTCATGAGATTATCAAAAAGGATCTTCACCTAGATCCTTTTAAATTAAAAATGAAGTTTTAA
ATCAATCTAAAGTATATATGAGTAAACTTGGTCTGACAGTTACCAATGCTTAATCAGTGAGGCACCTATC
TCAGCGATCTGTCTATTTCGTTCATCCATAGTTGCCTGACTCCCCGTCGTGTAGATAACTACGATACGGG
AGGGCTTACCATCTGGCCCCAGTGCTGCAATGATACCGCGAGACCCACGCTCACCGGCTCCAGATTTATC
AGCAATAAACCAGCCAGCCGGAAGGGCCGAGCGCAGAAGTGGTCCTGCAACTTTATCCGCCTCCATCCAG
TCTATTAATTGTTGCCGGGAAGCTAGAGTAAGTAGTTCGCCAGTTAATAGTTTGCGCAACGTTGTTGCCA
TTGCTACAGGCATCGTGGTGTCACGCTCGTCGTTTGGTATGGCTTCATTCAGCTCCGGTTCCCAACGATC
AAGGCGAGTTACATGATCCCCCATGTTGTGCAAAAAAGCGGTTAGCTCCTTCGGTCCTCCGATCGTTGTC
AGAAGTAAGTTGGCCGCAGTGTTATCACTCATGGTTATGGCAGCACTGCATAATTCTCTTACTGTCATGC
CATCCGTAAGATGCTTTTCTGTGACTGGTGAGTACTCAACCAAGTCATTCTGAGAATAGTGTATGCGGCG
ACCGAGTTGCTCTTGCCCGGCGTCAATACGGGATAATACCGCGCCACATAGCAGAACTTTAAAAGTGCTC
ATCATTGGAAAACGTTCTTCGGGGCGAAAACTCTCAAGGATCTTACCGCTGTTGAGATCCAGTTCGATGT
AACCCACTCGTGCACCCAACTGATCTTCAGCATCTTTTACTTTCACCAGCGTTTCTGGGTGAGCAAAAAC
AGGAAGGCAAAATGCCGCAAAAAAGGGAATAAGGGCGACACGGAAATGTTGAATACTCATACTCTTCCTT
TTTCAATATTATTGAAGCATTTATCAGGGTTATTGTCTCATGAGCGGATACATATTTGAATGTATTTAGA
AAAATAAACAAATAGGGGTTCCGCGCACATTTC
Features (pLannotate 1.2.2; 20 found; start..end, strand, type, name):
      1..44      +  misc_feature   bom (fragment): basis of mobility region from pBR322
     45..209     -  rep_origin     M13 ori (fragment) (sequence partly withheld): M13 bacteriophage origin of replication; arrow indicates direction of (+) strand synthesis
    210..248     -  promoter       AmpR promoter (fragment): bla
    256..500     -  rep_origin     f1 ori (fragment) (sequence partly withheld): f1 bacteriophage origin of replication; arrow indicates direction of (+) strand synthesis
    504..660     -  CDS            lacZα (fragment): LacZα fragment of β-galactosidase; lacZ fragment
    765..1382    -  CDS            tetR: TETR2_ECOLX - Experimental evidence at protein level: Swiss-Prot protein existence level 1. TetR is the repressor of the tetracycline resistance element; its N-terminal region forms a helix-turn-helix structure and binds DNA. Binding of tetracycline to TetR reduces the repressor affinity for the tetracycline resistance gene (tetA) promoter operator sites. From Escherichia coli.
   1478..1496    -  promoter       T7 promoter: promoter for bacteriophage T7 RNA polymerase
   1993..2011    +  promoter       T7 promoter: promoter for bacteriophage T7 RNA polymerase
   2121..4766    +  CDS            RPOL_BPT7: Experimental evidence at protein level: Swiss-Prot protein existence level 1. Highly processive DNA-dependent RNA polymerase that catalyzes the transcription of class II and class III viral genes. Recognizes a specific promoter sequence and enters first into an 'abortive phase' where very short transcripts are synthesized and released before proceeding to the processive transcription of long RNA chains. Unwinds the double-stranded DNA to expose the coding strand for templating. Participates in the initiation of viral DNA replication presumably by making primers accessible to the DNA polymerase
   4789..4860    +  terminator     rrnB T1 terminator: transcription terminator T1 from the E. coli rrnB gene
   4876..4903    +  terminator     T7Te terminator: phage T7 early transcription terminator
   4962..4998    +  misc_feature   MCS (fragment): pBluescript multiple cloning site
   5010..5028    -  promoter       T3 promoter: promoter for bacteriophage T3 RNA polymerase
   5073..5089    -  protein_bind   lac operator: The lac repressor binds to the lac operator to inhibit transcription in E. coli. This inhibition can be relieved by adding lactose or isopropyl-β-D-thiogalactopyranoside (IPTG). lac repressor encoded by lacI
   5097..5127    -  promoter       lac promoter: promoter for the E. coli lac operon
   5142..5163    -  protein_bind   CAP binding site: CAP binding activates transcription in the presence of cAMP. E. coli catabolite activator protein
   5176..5268    -  CDS            lacI (fragment): lac repressor; lacI; The lac repressor binds to the lac operator to inhibit transcription in E. coli. This inhibition can be relieved by adding lactose or isopropyl-β-D-thiogalactopyranoside (IPTG).
   5451..6039    -  rep_origin     ori: high-copy-number ColE1/pMB1/pBR322/pUC origin of replication
   6210..7070    -  CDS            AmpR: β-lactamase; bla; confers resistance to ampicillin, carbenicillin, and related antibiotics
   7071..7175    -  promoter       AmpR promoter: bla
