[The description below was written by a language model from this plasmid's Addgene catalogue record and pLannotate feature annotations shown in this document.]
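Description:
MK1274 is a shuttle vector, recorded as built on the pRS316 backbone and supplied in E. coli DH10B, that carries the Mixed Feedback Loop version of the UBER system, a portable expression resource intended for running genetic circuits and pathways across different host species. In E. coli it replicates from a high-copy ColE1/pUC-type origin and is selected with ampicillin through the bla (AmpR) gene and its promoter. The annotation also picks up backbone remnants typical of pBluescript-derived vectors: f1/M13 origin fragments, a lacZα fragment, the lac promoter, operator and CAP site, a T3 promoter and part of the multiple cloning site. pRS316 is normally a yeast centromeric URA3 vector, but no yeast marker, centromere or ARS appears in the 7,183 nt feature table, so the record does not show which non-E. coli maintenance elements are present.

The payload consists of two divergently oriented cassettes, each driven by a T7 promoter. One directs the T7 RNA polymerase coding sequence, followed by the rrnB T1 and T7Te terminators, so the polymerase transcribes its own gene and forms a positive autoregulatory loop independent of host transcription machinery. The other T7 promoter drives tetR, so the polymerase also produces the TetR repressor. The "mixed feedback" name implies that TetR supplies the opposing negative arm, although no tet operator sites are annotated and the repression target is not stated. This variant is defined by its ribosome binding sites, designed to give a low T7 RNA polymerase translation rate (300) and a very high TetR translation rate (35149). This places it as one member of a series that tunes the balance between the two loops. The record refers to the associated publication for further construct details.
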