Addgene plasmid #71431: MK1274
Purpose: This E. coli DH10B strain harbors a shuttle vector plasmid that expresses the Mixed Feedback Loop version of the UBER system with a T7RNAP translation rate of 300 and a TetR translation rate of 35149.
Depositing lab: Howard Salis. Depositing organization: Pennsylvania State University. Publication: A portable expression resource for engineering cross-species genetic circuits and pathways. Kushwaha M, Salis HM. Nat Commun. 2015 Jul 17;6:7832. doi: 10.1038/ncomms8832. PubMed 26184393.
Backbone
  Vector backbone: pRS316
Growth in bacteria
  Bacterial resistance: Ampicillin, 100 μg/mL
  Growth temperature: 37°C
  Growth strain: DH10B
  Copy number: Unknown
Gene/Insert
  Gene/Insert name: Mixed Feedback Loop version of the UBER system
  Mutation: T7 RBS:AACCGAGCCCAATATAGGACTCAGGGTGCCAAAAAA and TetR RBS: GCACCAGCACGCGCCGAATTCTAAGGGCGGTCAAAA
  Cloning method: Unknown
  Sequencing primers: 5′ yCyc1proF1; 3′ rrnB-T1-term-Rev
Terms and licenses: Academic/Nonprofit Terms; Industry Terms: Not Available to Industry
Depositor comments: Please review publication for additional construct information
How to cite: MK1274 was a gift from Howard Salis (Addgene plasmid # 71431 ; http://n2t.net/addgene:71431 ; RRID:Addgene_71431)
