>Addgene plasmid #71431 | MK1274 | addgene partial sequence | sequence record 131975 | yCyc1proF1 5'-ATGGCCAGGCAACTTTAGTG-3'
TATCATTGATAGGTATAAATTAATACGACTCACTATAGGGAGACCTATCAGTGATAGAGGATCCAACCGA
GCCCAATATAGGACTCAGGGTGCCAAAAAAATGTCTACCACCATGGGAATTCAACCTCCTAAAAAGAAAC
GTAAAGTTAATACTATTAATATTGCTAAAAATGACTTCTCAGATATTGAATTAGCAGCCATTCCATTTAA
TACATTAGCAGATCACTATGGTGAACGTTTAGCACGTGAACAGTTAGCATTAGAACATGAATCATATGAA
ATGGGTGAAGCACGTTTTCGTAAGATGTTCGAGCGTCAGTTAAAAGCAGGTGAAGTTGCAGATAATGCAG
CAGCCAAACCTTTAATTACTACATTATTACCTAAAATGATTGCTCGTATTAACGATTGGTTTGAAGAGGT
TAAAGCAAAGCGTGGTAAACGTCCTACAGCATTTCAGTTCTTACAAGAAATCAAACCTGAAGCAGTTGCA
TATATTACTATTAAAACAACATTAGCATGTTTAACATCAGCAGATAATACAACAGTTCAAGCAGTTGCAT
CAGCAATTGGTCGTGCAATTGAAGATGAAGCACGTTTTGGTCGTATTCGTGATTTAGAAGCCAAACATTT
TAAAAA
