>Addgene plasmid #71431 | MK1274 | addgene partial sequence | sequence record 133367 | pBAC 5'-CGCCAGGGTTTTCCCAGTCACGAC-3'
GAGCTATTAATTAAACAAAAAACCCCTACCCCCCCGATATGTATTTATTGCGAAAAAACCCCGCCGAAGC
GGGGTTTTTTGCGACCGGTTATTATGAACCTGATTCACATTTTAACTGTTTCTCCAAACCGCAAATGATT
AATTCTAAACCAAATAAAAATGCAGGTTCTGCACCTTGATGATCAAATAATTCAATTGCTTGACGTAATA
AAGGAGGCATTGAATCTGTTGTAGGTGTTTCTCTTTCCTCCTTGGCAACTTGATGTTCTTGATCTTCTAA
AACACAACCTAAGGTAAAATGACCAACTGCTGATAATGCATATAATGCGTTTTCTAATGAAAAACCTTGT
TGACATAAGAATGCTAACTGATTTTCTAATGTTTCATATTGTTTTTCTGTAGGACGTGTACCTAAGTGAA
CTTTGGCACCATCTCTATGTGATAATAATGCACAACGAAATGATTTGGCATTGTTACGTAAGAAGTCTTG
CCATGATTCTCCTTCTAATGGACAAAAATGTGTATGATGTCTATCTAACATTTCGATTGCTAATGCATCT
AATAATGCACGTTTGTTTTTAACATGCCAATATAATGTAGGTTGTTCAACACCTAATTTCTGTGCTAATT
TACGTGTAGTTAAACCTTCGATACCAACTTCATTTAATAATTCTAATGCTGAGTTAATAACTTTTGATTT
ATCTAAACGTGAAACTTTACGTTTTTTTTTAGGAGGATAGATCTCCATGGTGGTAGACATTTTTGACCGC
CCTTAGAATTCGGCGCGTGCTGGTGCCCCGGGATAGCCCTATAGTGAGTCGTA
